>Addgene plasmid #63379 | pFusX3-34 | depositor partial sequence | sequence record 105276 | pFusX3_GAC
AGTCTTAAGCGTCTCCATGGCCTGACCCCGGACCAAGTGGTGGCTATCGCCAGCAACAATGGCGGCAAGC
AAGCGCTCGAAACGGTGCAGCGGCTGTTGCCGGTGCTGTGCCAGGACCATGGCCTCACACCCGATCAGGT
CGTGGCTATCGCCAGCAACATTGGCGGCAAGCAAGCGCTCGAAACGGTGCAGCGGCTGTTGCCGGTGCTG
TGCCAGGACCATGGCCTGACTCCGGACCAAGTGGTGGCTATCGCCAGCCACGATGGCGGCAAGCAAGCGC
TCGAAACGGTGCAGCGGCTGTTGCCGGTGCTGTGCCAGGACCATGGCCTGCGAGACGTC
