>Addgene plasmid #63379 | pFusX3-34 | depositor partial sequence | sequence record 105277 | FusX3
CGTCTCCATGGCCTGACCCCGGACCAAGTGGTGGCTATCGAGACCGGCGCCGCTACGGGCGCGTCCCATT
CGCCATTCAGGCTGCGCAACTGTTGGGAAGGGCGATCGGTGCGGGCTCTTCGCTATTACGCCAGCTGGCG
AAAGGGGGATGTGCTGCAAGGCGATTAAGTTGGGAACGCCAGGGTTTTCCCAGTCACGACGTTGTAAAAC
GACGGCCAGTGAGCGCGCGTAATCGACTCACTATAGGGCGAATTGGGTACCGGGCCCCCCCTCGAGGTCC
TCCAGCTTTTGTTCCCTTTAGTGAGGGTTAATTGCGCGCTTGGCGTAATCATGGTCATAGCTGTTTCCTG
TGTGAAATTGTTATCCGCTCACAATTCCACACAACATACGAGCCGGAAGCATAAAGTGTAAAGCCTGGGG
TGCCTAATGAGTGAGCTAACTCACATTAATTGCGTTGCGCTCACTGCCCGCTTTCCACCGGTGGTCTCTG
GCGGCAAGCAAGCGCTCGAAACGGTGCAGCGGCTGTTGCCGGTGCTGTGCCAGGACCATGGCCTGCGAGA
CGTCTAGACCAGCCAGGACAGAAATGCCTCGACTTCGCTGCTACCCAAGGTTGCCGGGTGACGCACACCG
TGGAAACGGATGAAGGCACGAACCCAGTGGACATAAGCCTGTTCGGTTCGTAAGCTGTAATGCAAGTAGC
GTATGCGCTCACGCAACTGGTCCAGAACCTTGACCGAACGCAGCGGTGGTAACGGCGCAGTGGCGGTTTT
CATGGCTTGTTATGACTGTTTTTTTGGGGTACAGTCTATGCCTCGGGCATCCAAGCAGCAAGCGCGTTAC
GCCGTGGGTCGATGTTTGATGTTATGGAGCAGCAACGATGTTACGCAGCAGGGCAGTCGCCCTAAAACAA
AGTTAAACATTATGAGGGAAGCGGTGATCGCCGAAGTATCGACTCAACTATCAGAGGTAGTTGGCGTCAT
CGAGCGCCATCTCGAACCGACGTTGCTGGCCGTACATTTGTACGGCTCCGCAGTGGATGGCGGCCTGAAG
CCACACAGTGATATTGATTTGCTGGTTACGGTGACCGTAAGGCTTGATGAAACAACGCGGCGAGCTTTGA
TCAACGACCTTTTGGAAACTTCGGCTTCCCCTGGAGAGAGCGAGATTCTCCGCGCTGTAGAAGTCACCAT
TGTTGTGCACGACGACATCATTCCGTGGCGTTATCCAGCTAAGCGCGAACTGCAATTTGGAGAATGGCAG
CGCAATGACATTCTTGCAGGTATCTTCGAGCCAGCCACGATCGACATTGATCTGGCTATCTTGCTGACAA
AAGCAAGAGAACATAGCGTTGCCTTGGTAGGTCCAGCGGCGGAGGAACTCTTTGATCCGGTTCCTGAACA
GGATCTATTTGAGGCGCTAAATGAAACCTTAACGCTATGGAACTCGCCGCCCGACTGGGCTGGCGATGAG
CGAAATGTAGTGCTTACGTTGTCCCGCATTTGGTACAGCGCAGTAACCGGCAAAATCGCGCCGAAGGATG
TCGCTGCCGACTGGGCAATGGAGCGCCTGCCGGCCCAGTATCAGCCCGTCATACTTGAAGCTAGACAGGC
TTATCTTGGACAAGAAGAAGATCGCTTGGCCTCGCGCGCAGATCAGTTGGAAGAATTTGTCCACTACGTG
AAAGGCGAGATCACCAAGGTAGTCGGCAAATAACCCTCGAGCCACCCATGACCAAAATCCCTTAACGTGA
GTTACGCGTCGTTCCACTGAGCGTCAGACCCCGTAGAAAAGATCAAAGGATCTTCTTGAGATCCTTTTTT
TCTGCGCGTAATCTGCTGCTTGCAAACAAAAAAACCACCGCTACCAGCGGTGGTTTGTTTGCCGGATCAA
GAGCTACCAACTCTTTTTCCGAAGGTAACTGGCTTCAGCAGAGCGCAGATACCAAATACTGTCCTTCTAG
TGTAGCCGTAGTTAGGCCACCACTTCAAGAACTCTGTAGCACCGCCTACATACCTCGCTCTGCTAATCCT
GTTACCAGTGGCTGCTGCCAGTGGCGATAAGTCGTGTCTTACCGGGTTGGACTCAAGACGATAGTTACCG
GATAAGGCGCAGCGGTCGGGCTGAACGGGGGGTTCGTGCACACAGCCCAGCTTGGAGCGAACGACCTACA
CCGAACTGAGATACCTACAGCGTGAGCATTGAGAAAGCGCCACGCTTCCCGAAGGGAGAAAGGCGGACAG
GTATCCGGTAAGCGGCAGGGTCGGAACAGGAGAGCGCACGAGGGAGCTTCCAGGGGGAAACGCCTGGTAT
CTTTATAGTCCTGTCGGGTTTCGCCACCTCTGACTTGAGCGTCGATTTTTGTGATGCTCGTCAGGGGGGC
GGAGCCTATGGAAAAACGCCAGCAACGCGGCCTTTTTACGGTTCCTGGCCTTTTGCTGGCCTTTTGCTCA
CATGTTCTTTCCTGCGTTATCCCCTGATTCTGTGGATAACCGTATTACCGCCTTTGAGTGAGCTGATACC
GCTCGCCGCAGCCGAACGACCGAGCGCAGCGAGTCAGTGAGCGAGGAAGCGGAAGAGCGCCCAATACGCA
AACCGCCTCTCCCCGCGCGTTGGCCGATTCATTAATGCAGCTGGCACGACAGGTTTCCCGACTGGAAAGC
GGGCAGTGAGCGCAACGCAATTAATACGCGTACCGCTAGCCAGGAAGAGTTTGTAGAAACGCAAAAAGGC
CATCCGTCAGGATGGCCTTCTGCTTAGTTTGATGCCTGGCAGTTTATGGCGGGCGTCCTGCCCGCCACCC
TCCGGGCCGTTGCTTCACAACGTTCAAATCCGCTCCCGGCGGATTTGTCCTACTCAGGAGAGCGTTCACC
GACAAACAACAGATAAAACGAAAGGCCCAGTCTTCCGACTGAGCCTTTCGTTTTATTTGATGCCTGGCAG
TTCCCTACTCTCGCGTTAACGCTAGCATGGATGTTTTCCCAGTCACGACGTTGTAAAACGACGGCCAGTC
TTAAG
