>Addgene plasmid #63379 | pFusX3-34 | addgene partial sequence | sequence record 115404 | pCR8_R1 5'-cgaaccgaacaggcttatgt-3'
GCGTCACCCGGCAACCTTGGGTAGCAGCGAAGTCGAGGCATTTCTGTCCTGGCTGGTCTAGACGTCTCGC
AGGCCATGGTCCTGGCACAGCACCGGCAACAGCCGCTGCACCGTTTCGAGCGCTTGCTTGCCGCCATCGT
GGCTGGCGATAGCCACCACTTGGTCCGGAGTCAGGCCATGGTCCTGGCACAGCACCGGCAACAGCCGCTG
CACCGTTTCGAGCGCTTGCTTGCCGCCAATGTTGCTGGCGATAGCCACGACCTGATCGGGTGTGAGGCCA
TGGTCCTGGCACAGCACCGGCAACAGCCGCTGCACCGTTTCGAGCGCTTGCTTGCCGCCATTGTTGCTGG
CGATAGCCACCACTTGGTCCGGGGTCAGGCCATGGAGACGCTTAAGACTGGCCGTCGTTTTACAACGTCG
TGACTGGGAAAACATCCATGCTAGCGTTAACGCGAGAGTAGGGAACTGCCAGGCATCAAATAAAACGAAA
GGCTCAGTCGGAAGACTGGGCCTTTCGTTTTATCTGTTGTTTGTCGGTGAACGCTCTCCTGAGTAGGACA
AATCCGCCGGGAGCGGATTTGAACGTTGTGAAGCAACGGCCCGGAGGGTGGCGGGCAGGACGCCCGCCAT
AAACTGCCAGGCATCAAACTAAGCAGAAGGCCATCCTGACGGATGGCCTTTTTGCGTTTCTACAAACTCT
TCCTGGCTAGCGGTAC
