[The description below was written by a language model from this plasmid's Addgene catalogue record.]
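Description:
pFusX3-34 is a component plasmid from the FusX TALE assembly system, a library-based kit designed to build custom TAL effector repeat arrays in a single step. It is built on the FusX3 backbone (about 3 kb without insert), is classified as a TALEN-type vector, and is a bacterial cloning plasmid rather than an expression construct. It is maintained at high copy number in standard E. coli cloning strains under spectinomycin selection. The record does not name the origin of replication or any promoter, and no feature table is provided, so the detailed layout of the backbone cannot be described beyond these catalogue fields.

The payload is a synthetic, pre-assembled trimer of TALE repeats carrying the repeat variable diresidues NN, NI and HD. By the usual TALE code these recognise G, A and C respectively, which matches the alternative insert name X3_GAC. The trimer occupies RVD positions 7–9 of the final array, so this plasmid is one member of the position-specific "X3" library, in which each plasmid supplies a different three-base combination for the same slot. The insert was introduced through BsaI sites that were destroyed during cloning, consistent with Golden Gate-style construction using type IIS enzymes, which cut outside their recognition sequences and leave defined overhangs for ordered, seamless joining of fragments.

In use, a researcher picks the library plasmid matching the target DNA sequence at positions 7–9 and combines it with the corresponding plasmids for the other positions and a receiver vector to produce a complete TALEN or other TALE fusion for genome editing.
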