Addgene plasmid #63379: pFusX3-34
Purpose: Encodes RVD positions 7-9 in TALEN assembly
Depositing lab: Stephen Ekker. Depositing organization: Mayo Foundation for Medical Education and Research. Publication: FusX: A rapid one-step TALE assembly system for genome science. Ma AC, McNulty MS, Tanya PL, Jarryd CM, Martinez-Galvez G, Argue DP, Lee HB, Urban MD, Bullard CE, Blackburn PR, Man TK, Clark KJ, Ekker SC. Hum Gene Ther. 2016 Jun;27(6):451-63. doi: 10.1089/hum.2015.172 PubMed 26854857.
Backbone
  Vector backbone: FusX3
  Backbone size w/o insert (bp): 3015
  Vector type: TALEN
Growth in bacteria
  Bacterial resistance: Spectinomycin, 50 μg/mL
  Growth temperature: 37°C
  Growth strain: DH5alpha
  Copy number: High Copy
Gene/Insert
  Gene/Insert name: NN NI HD (alt name: X3_GAC)
  Species: Synthetic
  Mutation: none
  Cloning method: Restriction Enzyme; 5′ cloning site BsaI (destroyed during cloning); 3′ cloning site BsaI (destroyed during cloning)
  Sequencing primers: 5′ pCR8_F1; 3′ pCR8_R1
Terms and licenses: Academic/Nonprofit Terms; Industry Terms: Not Available to Industry
How to cite: pFusX3-34 was a gift from Stephen Ekker (Addgene plasmid # 63379 ; http://n2t.net/addgene:63379 ; RRID:Addgene_63379)
